>Addgene plasmid #127851 | pUCmini-iCAP-PHP.N | addgene full sequence | sequence record 250979 | Addgene NGS Result
CCAATGATACGCGTCGGTGCGGGCCTCTTCGCTATTACGCCAGCTGGCGAAAGGGGGATGTGCTGCAAGG
CGATTAAGTTGGGTAACGCCAGGGTTTTCCCAGTCACGACGTTGTAAAACGACGGCCAGTGAGCGCGCGT
AATACGACTCACTATAGGGCGAATTGGGTACATCGACGGTATCGGGGGAGCTCGCAGGGTCTCCATTTTG
AAGCGGGAGGTTTGAACGCGCAGCCGCCATGCCGGGGTTTTACGAGATTGTGATTAAGGTCCCCAGCGAC
CTTGACGAGCATCTGCCCGGCATTTCTGACAGCTTTGTGAACTGGGTGGCCGAGAAGGAATGGGAGTTGC
CGCCAGATTCTGACATGGATCTGAATCTGATTGAGCAGGCACCCCTGACCGTGGCCGAGAAGCTGCAGCG
CGACTTTCTGACGGAATGGCGCCGTGTGAGTAAGGCCCCGGAGGCTCTTTTCTTTGTGCAATTTGAGAAG
GGAGAGAGCTACTTCCACATGCACGTGCTCGTGGAAACCACCGGGGTGAAATCCATGGTTTTGGGACGTT
TCCTGAGTCAGATTCGCGAAAAACTGATTCAGAGAATTTACCGCGGGATCGAGCCGACTTTGCCAAACTG
GTTCGCGGTCACAAAGACCAGAAATGGCGCCGGAGGCGGGAACAAGGTGGTGGATGAGTGCTACATCCCC
AATTACTTGCTCCCCAAAACCCAGCCTGAGCTCCAGTGGGCGTGGACTAATATGGAACAGTATTTAAGCG
CCTGTTTGAATCTCACGGAGCGTAAACGGTTGGTGGCGCAGCATCTGACGCACGTGTCGCAGACGCAGGA
GCAGAACAAAGAGAATCAGAATCCCAATTCTGATGCGCCGGTGATCAGATCAAAAACTTCAGCCAGGTAC
ATGGAGCTGGTCGGGTGGCTCGTGGACAAGGGGATTACCTCGGAGAAGCAGTGGATCCAGGAGGACCAGG
CCTCATACATCTCCTTCAATGCGGCCTCCAACTCGCGGTCCCAAATCAAGGCTGCCTTGGACAATGCGGG
AAAGATTATGAGCCTGACTAAAACCGCCCCCGACTACCTGGTGGGCCAGCAGCCCGTGGAGGACATTTCC
AGCAATCGGATTTATAAAATTTTGGAACTAAACGGGTACGATCCCCAATATGCGGCTTCCGTCTTTCTGG
GATGGGCCACGAAAAAGTTCGGCAAGAGGAACACCATCTGGCTGTTTGGGCCTGCAACTACCGGGAAGAC
CAACATCGCGGAGGCCATAGCCCACACTGTGCCCTTCTACGGGTGCGTAAACTGGACCAATGAGAACTTT
CCCTTCAACGACTGTGTGGACAAGATGGTGATCTGGTGGGAGGAGGGGAAGATGACCGCCAAGGTCGTGG
AGTCGGCCAAAGCCATTCTCGGAGGAAGCAAGGTGCGCGTGGACCAGAAATGCAAGTCCTCGGCCCAGAT
AGACCCGACTCCCGTGATCGTCACCTCCAACACCAATATGTGCGCCGTGATTGACGGGAACTCAACGACC
TTCGAACACCAGCAGCCGTTGCAAGACCGGATGTTCAAATTTGAACTCACCCGCCGTCTGGATCATGACT
TTGGGAAGGTCACCAAGCAGGAAGTCAAAGACTTTTTCCGGTGGGCAAAGGATCACGTGGTTGAGGTGGA
GCATGAATTCTACGTCAAAAAGGGTGGAGCCAAGAAAAGACCCGCCCCCAGTGACGCAGATATAAGTGAG
CCCAAACGGGTGCGCGAGTCAGTTGCGCAGCCATCGACGTCAGACGCGGAAGCTTCGATCAACTACGCGG
ACAGGTACCAAAACAAATGTTCTCGTCACGTGGGCATGAATCTGATGCTGTTTCCCTGCAGACAATGCGA
GAGACTGAATCAGAATTCAAATATCTGCTTCACTCACGGTGTCAAAGACTGTTTAGAGTGCTTTCCCGTG
TCAGAATCTCAACCCGTTTCTGTCGTCAAAAAGGCGTATCAGAAACTGTGCTACATTCATCACATCATGG
GAAAGGTGCCAGACGCTTGCACTGCTTGCGACCTGGTCAATGTGGACTTGGATGACTGTGTTTCTGAACA
ATAAATGACTTAAACCAGGTATGAGTCGGCTGGATAAATCTAAAGTCATAAACGGCGCTCTGGAATTACT
CAATGAAGTCGGTATCGAAGGCCTGACGACAAGGAAACTCGCTCAAAAGCTGGGAGTTGAGCAGCCTACC
CTGTACTGGCACGTGAAGAACAAGCGGGCCCTGCTCGATGCCCTGGCCATCGAGATGCTGGACAGGCATC
ATACCCACTTCTGCCCCCTGGAAGGCGAGTCATGGCAAGACTTTCTGCGGAACAACGCCAAGTCATTCCG
CTGTGCTCTCCTCTCACATCGCGACGGGGCTAAAGTGCATCTCGGCACCCGCCCAACAGAGAAACAGTAC
GAAACCCTGGAAAATCAGCTCGCGTTCCTGTGTCAGCAAGGCTTCTCCCTGGAGAACGCACTGTACGCTC
TGTCCGCCGTGGGCCACTTTACACTGGGCTGCGTATTGGAGGAACAGGAGCATCAAGTAGCAAAAGAGGA
AAGAGAGACACCTACCACCGATTCTATGCCCCCACTTCTGAGACAAGCAATTGAGCTGTTCGACCGGCAG
GGAGCCGAACCTGCCTTCCTTTTCGGCCTGGAACTAATCATATGTGGCCTGGAGAAACAGCTAAAGTGCG
AAAGCGGCGGGCCGGCCGACGCCCTTGACGATTTTGACTTAGACATGCTCCCAGCCGATGCCCTTGACGA
CTTTGACCTTGATATGCTGCCTGCTGACGCTCTTGACGATTTTGACCTTGACATGCTCCCCGGGTAAATG
CATGAATTCGATCTAGAGGGCCCTATTCTATAGTGTCACCTAAATGCTAGAGCTCGCTGATCAGCCTCGA
CTGTGCCTTCTAGTTGCCAGCCATCTGTTGTTTGCCCCTCCCCCGTGCCTTCCTTGACCCTGGAAGGTGC
CACTCCCACTGTCCTTTCCTAATAAAATGAGGAAATTGCATCGCATTGTCTGAGTAGGTGTCATTCTATT
CTGGGGGGTGGGGTGGGGCAGGACAGCAAGGGGGAGGATTGGGAAGACAATAGCAGGCATGCTGGGGATG
CGGTGGGCTCTATGGCTTCTGAGGCGGAAAGAACCAGCTGGGGCTCGAATCAAGCTATCAAGTGCCACCT
GACGTCTCCCTATCAGTGATAGAGAAGTCGACACGTCTCGAGCTCCCTATCAGTGATAGAGAAGGTACGT
CTAGAACGTCTCCCTATCAGTGATAGAGAAGTCGACACGTCTCGAGCTCCCTATCAGTGATAGAGAAGGT
ACGTCTAGAACGTCTCCCTATCAGTGATAGAGAAGTCGACACGTCTCGAGCTCCCTATCAGTGATAGAGA
AGGTACGTCTAGAACGTCTCCCTATCAGTGATAGAGAAGTCGACACGTCTCGAGCTCCCTATCAGTGATA
GAGAAGGTACCCCCTATATAAGCAGAGAGATCTGTTCAAATTTGAACTGACTAAGCGGCTCCCGCCAGAT
TTTGGCAAGATTACTAAGCAGGAAGTCAAGGACTTTTTTGCTTGGGCAAAGGTCAATCAGGTGCCGGTGA
CTCACGAGTTTAAAGTTCCCAGGGAATTGGCGGGAACTAAAGGGGCGGAGAAATCTCTAAAACGCCCACT
GGGTGACGTCACCAATACTAGCTATAAAAGTCTGGAGAAGCGGGCCAGGCTCTCATTTGTTCCCGAGACG
CCTCGCAGTTCAGACGTGACTGTTGATCCCGCTCCTCTGCGACCGCTAGCTTCGATCAACTACGCAGACA
GGTACCAAAACAAGTGTTCTCGTCACGTGGGCATTAATCTGATTCTGTTTCCCTGCAGACAATGCGAGAG
AATGAATCAGAACTCAAATATCTGCTTCACTCACGGACAGAAAGACTGTTTAGAGTGCTTTCCCGTGTCA
GAATCTCAACCCGTTTCTGTCGTCAAAAAGGCGTATCAGAAACTGTGCTACATTCATCATATCATGGGAA
AGGTGCCAGACGCTTGCACTGCCTGCGATCTGGTCAATGTGGATTTGGATGACTGCATCTTTGAACAATA
AATGACTTAAGCCAGGTATGGCTGCCGATGGTTATCTTCCAGATTGGCTCGAGGACAACCTTAGTGAAGG
AATTCGCGAGTGGTGGGCTTTGAAACCTGGAGCCCCTCAACCCAAGGCAAATCAACAACATCAAGACAAC
GCTAGAGGTCTTGTGCTTCCGGGTTACAAATACCTTGGACCCGGCAACGGACTCGACAAGGGGGAGCCGG
TCAACGCAGCAGACGCGGCGGCCCTCGAGCACGACAAAGCCTACGACCAGCAGCTCAAGGCCGGAGACAA
CCCGTACCTCAAGTACAACCACGCCGACGCCGAGTTCCAGGAGCGGCTCAAAGAAGATACGTCTTTTGGG
GGCAACCTCGGGCGAGCAGTCTTCCAGGCCAAAAAGAGGCTTCTTGAACCTCTTGGTCTGGTTGAGGAAG
CGGCTAAGACGGCTCCTGGAAAGAAGAGGCCTGTAGAGCAGTCTCCTCAGGAACCGGACTCCTCCGCGGG
TATTGGCAAATCGGGTGCACAGCCCGCTAAAAAGAGACTCAATTTCGGTCAGACTGGCGACACAGAGTCA
GTCCCAGACCCTCAACCAATCGGAGAACCTCCCGCAGCCCCCTCAGGTGTGGGATCTCTTACAATGGCTT
CAGGTGGTGGCGCACCAGTGGCAGACAATAACGAAGGTGCCGATGGAGTGGGTAGTTCCTCGGGAAATTG
GCATTGCGATTCCCAATGGCTGGGGGACAGAGTCATCACCACCAGCACCCGAACCTGGGCCCTGCCCACC
TACAACAATCACCTCTACAAGCAAATCTCCAACAGCACATCTGGAGGATCTTCAAATGACAACGCCTACT
TCGGCTACAGCACCCCCTGGGGGTATTTTGACTTCAACAGATTCCACTGCCACTTCTCACCACGTGACTG
GCAGCGACTCATCAACAACAACTGGGGATTCCGGCCTAAGCGACTCAACTTCAAGCTCTTTAACATTCAG
GTCAAAGAGGTTACGGACAACAATGGAGTCAAGACCATCGCCAATAACCTTACCAGCACGGTCCAGGTCT
TCACGGACTCAGACTATCAGCTCCCGTACGTGCTCGGGTCGGCTCACGAGGGCTGCCTCCCGCCGTTCCC
AGCGGACGTTTTCATGATTCCTCAGTACGGGTATCTGACGCTTAATGATGGAAGCCAGGCCGTGGGTCGT
TCGTCCTTTTACTGCCTGGAATATTTCCCGTCGCAAATGCTAAGAACGGGTAACAACTTCCAGTTCAGCT
ACGAGTTTGAGAACGTACCTTTCCATAGCAGCTACGCTCACAGCCAAAGCCTGGACCGACTAATGAATCC
ACTCATCGACCAATACTTGTACTATCTCTCTAGAACTATTAACGGTTCTGGACAGAATCAACAAACGCTA
AAATTCAGTGTGGCCGGACCCAGCAACATGGCTGTCCAGGGAAGAAACTACATACCTGGACCCAGCTACC
GACAACAACGTGTCTCAACCACTGTGACTCAAAACAACAACAGCGAATTTGCTTGGCCTGGAGCTTCTTC
TTGGGCTCTCAATGGACGTAATAGCTTGATGAATCCTGGACCTGCTATGGCCTCTCACAAAGAAGGAGAG
GACCGTTTCTTTCCTTTGTCTGGATCTTTAATTTTTGGCAAACAAGGTACTGGCAGAGACAACGTGGATG
CGGACAAAGTCATGATAACCAACGAAGAAGAAATTAAAACTACTAACCCGGTAGCAACGGAGTCCTATGG
ACAAGTGGCCACAAACCACCAGAGTGCGCAGACCCTAGCTGTCCCTTTTTCGAACCCTGCGCAGACCGGT
TGGGTTCAAAACCAAGGAATACTTCCGGGTATGGTTTGGCAGGACAGAGATGTGTACCTGCAAGGACCCA
TTTGGGCCAAAATTCCTCACACGGACGGCAACTTTCACCCTTCTCCGCTGATGGGAGGGTTTGGAATGAA
GCACCCGCCTCCTCAGATCCTCATCAAAAACACACCTGTACCTGCGGATCCTCCAACGGCCTTCAACAAG
GACAAGCTGAACTCTTTCATCACCCAGTATTCTACTGGTCAAGTCAGCGTGGAGATCGAGTGGGAGCTGC
AGAAGGAAAACAGCAAGCGCTGGAACCCGGAGATCCAGTACACTTCCAACTATTACAAGTCTAATAATGT
TGAATTTGCTGTTAATACTGAAGGTGTATATAGTGAACCCCGCCCCATTGGCACCAGATACCTGACTCGT
AATCTGTAAGTCGACTTGCTTGTTAATCAATAAACCGTTTAATTCGTTTCAGTTGAACTTTGGTCTCTGC
GAAGGGCAATTCGTTTAAACCTGCAGGACTAGAGGTCCTGTATTAGAGGTCACGTGAGTGTTTTGCGACA
TTTTGCGACACCATGTGGTCACGCTGGGTATTTAAGCCCGAGTGAGCACGCAGGGTCTCCATTTTGAAGC
GGGAGGTTTGAACGCGCAGCCGCCAAGCCGAATTCTGCAGATATCACATGTCCTAGGAACTATCGATCCA
TCACACTGGCGGCCGCTCGACTAGAGCGGCCGCCACCGCGGTGGAGCTCCAGCTTTTGCGGACCGAATCG
GAAAGAACATGTGAGCAAAAGGCCAGCAAAAGGCCAGGAACCGTAAAAAGGCCGCGTTGCTGGCGTTTTT
CCATAGGCTCCGCCCCCCTGACGAGCATCACAAAAATCGACGCTCAAGTCAGAGGTGGCGAAACCCGACA
GGACTATAAAGATACCAGGCGTTTCCCCCTGGAAGCTCCCTCGTGCGCTCTCCTGTTCCGACCCTGCCGC
TTACCGGATACCTGTCCGCCTTTCTCCCTTCGGGAAGCGTGGCGCTTTCTCATAGCTCACGCTGTAGGTA
TCTCAGTTCGGTGTAGGTCGTTCGCTCCAAGCTGGGCTGTGTGCACGAACCCCCCGTTCAGCCCGACCGC
TGCGCCTTATCCGGTAACTATCGTCTTGAGTCCAACCCGGTAAGACACGACTTATCGCCACTGGCAGCAG
CCACTGGTAACAGGATTAGCAGAGCGAGGTATGTAGGCGGTGCTACAGAGTTCTTGAAGTGGTGGCCTAA
CTACGGCTACACTAGAAGAACAGTATTTGGTATCTGCGCTCTGCTGAAGCCAGTTACCTTCGGAAAAAGA
GTTGGTAGCTCTTGATCCGGCAAACAAACCACCGCTGGTAGCGGTGGTTTTTTTGTTTGCAAGCAGCAGA
TTACGCGCAGAAAAAAAGGATCTCAAGAAGATCCTTTGATCTTTTCTACGGGGTCTGACGCTCAGTGGAA
CGAAAACTCACGTTAAGGGATTTTGGTCATGAGATTATCAAAAAGGATCTTCACCTAGATCCTTTTAAAT
TAAAAATGAAGTTTTAAATCAATCTAAAGTATATATGAGTAAACTTGGTCTGACAGTTACCAATGCTTAA
TCAGTGAGGCACCTATCTCAGCGATCTGTCTATTTCGTTCATCCATAGTTGCCTGACTCCCCGTCGTGTA
GATAACTACGATACGGGAGGGCTTACCATCTGGCCCCAGTGCTGCAATGATACCGCGAGACCCACGCTCA
CCGGCTCCAGATTTATCAGCAATAAACCAGCCAGCCGGAAGGGCCGAGCGCAGAAGTGGTCCTGCAACTT
TATCCGCCTCCATCCAGTCTATTAATTGTTGCCGGGAAGCTAGAGTAAGTAGTTCGCCAGTTAATAGTTT
GCGCAACGTTGTTGCCATTGCTACAGGCATCGTGGTGTCACGCTCGTCGTTTGGTATGGCTTCATTCAGC
TCCGGTTCCCAACGATCAAGGCGAGTTACATGATCCCCCATGTTGTGCAAAAAAGCGGTTAGCTCCTTCG
GTCCTCCGATCGTTGTCAGAAGTAAGTTGGCCGCAGTGTTATCACTCATGGTTATGGCAGCACTGCATAA
TTCTCTTACTGTCATGCCATCCGTAAGATGCTTTTCTGTGACTGGTGAGTACTCAACCAAGTCATTCTGA
GAATAGTGTATGCGGCGACCGAGTTGCTCTTGCCCGGCGTCAATACGGGATAATACCGCGCCACATAGCA
GAACTTTAAAAGTGCTCATCATTGGAAAACGTTCTTCGGGGCGAAAACTCTCAAGGATCTTACCGCTGTT
GAGATCCAGTTCGATGTAACCCACTCGTGCACCCAACTGATCTTCAGCATCTTTTACTTTCACCAGCGTT
TCTGGGTGAGCAAAAACAGGAAGGCAAAATGCCGCAAAAAAGGGAATAAGGGCGACACGGAAATGTTGAA
TACTCATACTCTTCCTTTTTCAATATTATTGAAGCATTTATCAGGGTTATTGTCTCATGAGCGGATACAT
ATTTGAATGTATTTAGAAAAATAAACAAATAGGGGTTCCGCGCACATTTCCCCGAAAAGTGCCACCTGAC
GTC
Features (pLannotate 1.2.2; 22 found; start..end, strand, type, name):
     14..132     -  CDS            lacZα (fragment): LacZα fragment of β-galactosidase; lacZ fragment
    140..158     +  promoter       T7 promoter: promoter for bacteriophage T7 RNA polymerase
    239..2101    +  CDS            Rep78: REP78_AAV2S - Experimental evidence at protein level: Swiss-Prot protein existence level 1. Plays an essential role in the initiation of viral DNA synthesis. Binds specifically to an inverted terminal repeat element (ITR) on the 3' and 5' ends of the viral DNA, where it cleaves a site specifically to generate a priming site for initiation of the synthesis of a complementary strand. Plays also a role as transcriptional regulator, DNA helicase and as key factors in site-specific integration of the viral genome. Regulates host PKA activity by interacting with host PRKX as a mechanism of interferi
   2142..2818    +  CDS            rtTA3 (fragment): reverse tetracycline transactivator 3 activates expression from Tet-responsive promoters in the presence of doxycycline
   2748..2858    +  CDS            VP48: 3 tandem repeats of the minimal activation domain of herpes simplex virus VP16 (Cheng et al., 2013)
   2897..2915    -  promoter       SP6 promoter: promoter for bacteriophage SP6 RNA polymerase
   2941..3165    +  polyA_signal   bGH poly(A) signal: bovine growth hormone polyadenylation signal
   3169..3190    +  promoter       SV40 promoter (fragment): SV40 enhancer and early promoter
   3226..3246    +  promoter       tight TRE promoter (fragment): Tet-responsive promoter PTight, consisting of seven tet operator sequences followed by the minimal CMV promoter
   3263..3283    +  promoter       tight TRE promoter (fragment): Tet-responsive promoter PTight, consisting of seven tet operator sequences followed by the minimal CMV promoter
   3300..3320    +  promoter       tight TRE promoter (fragment): Tet-responsive promoter PTight, consisting of seven tet operator sequences followed by the minimal CMV promoter
   3337..3357    +  promoter       tight TRE promoter (fragment): Tet-responsive promoter PTight, consisting of seven tet operator sequences followed by the minimal CMV promoter
   3374..3394    +  promoter       tight TRE promoter (fragment): Tet-responsive promoter PTight, consisting of seven tet operator sequences followed by the minimal CMV promoter
   3411..3431    +  promoter       tight TRE promoter (fragment): Tet-responsive promoter PTight, consisting of seven tet operator sequences followed by the minimal CMV promoter
   3448..3468    +  promoter       tight TRE promoter (fragment): Tet-responsive promoter PTight, consisting of seven tet operator sequences followed by the minimal CMV promoter
   3485..3505    +  promoter       tight TRE promoter (fragment): Tet-responsive promoter PTight, consisting of seven tet operator sequences followed by the minimal CMV promoter
   3511..4128    +  CDS            Rep52 (fragment): REP52_AAV2S - Experimental evidence at protein level: Swiss-Prot protein existence level 1. Plays a critical role during packaging of viral DNA into empty capsids, where they are thought to be part of the packaging motor complex. The single stranded genomic DNA is packaged in a 3' to 5' direction and requires the association between viral DNA and Rep40. Regulates host PKA activity by interacting with host PRKX as a mechanism to interfere with helper virus propagation and to promote its own replication. From Adeno-associated virus 2 (isolate Srivastava/1982) (AAV-2).
   4148..6376    +  CDS            VP1: CAPSD_AAV2S - Experimental evidence at protein level: Swiss-Prot protein existence level 1. Capsid protein self-assembles to form an icosahedral capsid with a T=1 symmetry, about 22 nm in diameter, and consisting of 60 copies of three size variants of the capsid protein VP1, VP2 and VP3 which differ in their N-terminus. The capsid encapsulates the genomic ssDNA. Binds to host cell heparan sulfate and uses host ITGA5-ITGB1 as coreceptor on the cell surface to provide virion attachment to target cell. This attachment induces virion internalization predominantly through clathrin-dependent endocyt
   6671..6699    -  misc_feature   MCS (fragment): pBluescript multiple cloning site
   6788..7376    -  rep_origin     ori: high-copy-number ColE1/pMB1/pBR322/pUC origin of replication
   7547..8407    -  CDS            AmpR: β-lactamase; bla; confers resistance to ampicillin, carbenicillin, and related antibiotics
   8408..8512    -  promoter       AmpR promoter: bla
