[The description below was written by a language model from this plasmid's Addgene catalogue record and pLannotate feature annotations shown in this document.]
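Description:
pUCmini-iCAP-PHP.N is an AAV packaging (rep-cap) helper plasmid built on the pUC57-mini backbone and supplied in trans in mammalian producer cells to make recombinant AAV with the engineered AAV-PHP.N capsid. It is propagated in E. coli through a high-copy ColE1/pUC origin and selected with ampicillin via the β-lactamase gene and its own promoter. The sequenced plasmid is about 8.5 kb. No ITRs are annotated, which fits its role as a helper rather than a packaged genome.

The layout is non-standard. The AAV2 Rep78 open reading frame comes first, followed by a tetracycline-controlled transactivator with VP16-derived activation repeats and a bGH polyadenylation signal. The automated annotation labels this coding sequence as an rtTA3 fragment, but the depositor describes the system as tTA (tet-off), so no doxycycline or tetracycline is needed. Downstream lies an array of tet operator repeats (TRE), then a partial Rep52 segment, which presumably carries the p41 promoter listed in the record, although that promoter is not annotated separately. After it comes the 2,229 bp synthetic AAV-PHP.N VP1 cap gene. The annotation tool matches this gene to the AAV2 capsid by homology only. The transactivator acts on the TRE to form an amplification loop that boosts capsid expression, and the depositor reports titers about 1.5 to 5 fold higher.

The plasmid is otherwise used like any other rep-cap plasmid. The stated caveat is that a vector genome carrying a tet-responsive element would be activated, which is a problem if it drives a protein harmful to the producer cells. An XbaI site added for cloning introduces a K449R change, which the depositor reports has no overt effect on production or transduction. The associated publication concerns Cre-dependent selection of systemically delivered AAVs that target distinct brain cell types.
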