Addgene plasmid #127851: pUCmini-iCAP-PHP.N
Purpose: non-standard AAV2 rep-AAV-PHP.N cap plasmid with AAV cap expression controlled by a tTA-TRE amplification system
Depositing lab: Viviana Gradinaru. Depositing organization: California Institute of Technology. Publication: Multiplexed Cre-dependent selection yields systemic AAVs for targeting distinct brain cell types. Ravindra Kumar S, Miles TF, Chen X, Brown D, Dobreva T, Huang Q, Ding X, Luo Y, Einarsson PH, Greenbaum A, Jang MJ, Deverman BE, Gradinaru V. Nat Methods. 2020 May;17(5):541-550. doi: 10.1038/s41592-020-0799-7. Epub 2020 Apr 20. PubMed 32313222.
Backbone
  Vector backbone: pUC57-mini
  Backbone size w/o insert (bp): 6314
  Vector type: Mammalian Expression, AAV
Growth in bacteria
  Bacterial resistance: Ampicillin, 100 μg/mL
  Growth temperature: 37°C
  Growth strain: NEB Stable
  Copy number: Unknown
Gene/Insert
  Gene/Insert name: Synthetic construct isolate AAV-PHP.N VP1 gene (alt name: AAV-PHP.N Cap)
  Species: Synthetic
  Insert size (bp): 2229
  Promoter: p41
  Cloning method: Gibson Cloning
Terms and licenses: Academic/Nonprofit Terms; Industry Terms: Not Available to Industry
Depositor comments: Please note that this is a non-standard rep-cap construct. It uses a tTA-TRE amplification loop to increase Capsid expression and AAV production. We find that this system increases AAV titers 1.5-5 fold (Ben Deverman, Bryan Simpson and Paul Patterson, unpublished data). This is a tet-off system, so no dox or tet is needed to turn it on. It can be used like any other rep-cap plasmid. This system should only present a problem if the rAAV genome to be packaged has a tet responsive element that directs expression of a protein that affected the health of the production cells. The introduction of an XbaI restriction site for ease of cloning introduces a K449R mutation, which does not have an overt effect on vector production or transduction.
How to cite: pUCmini-iCAP-PHP.N was a gift from Viviana Gradinaru (Addgene plasmid # 127851 ; http://n2t.net/addgene:127851 ; RRID:Addgene_127851)
